Addgene plasmid #51279: pmRFP-N1 human cofilin R21Q
Purpose: expresses human cofilin R21Q mutant fused to mRFP in mammalian cells
Depositing lab: James Bamburg. Depositing organization: Colorado State University, Fort Collins. Publication: A genetically encoded reporter for real-time imaging of cofilin-actin rods in living neurons. Mi J, Shaw AE, Pak CW, Walsh KP, Minamide LS, Bernstein BW, Kuhn TB, Bamburg JR. PLoS One. 2013 Dec 31;8(12):e83609. doi: 10.1371/journal.pone.0083609. PubMed 24391794.
Backbone
  Vector backbone: pmRFP-N1
  Backbone manufacturer: R.Y. Tsien, PNAS 2002 v99 pp7877–7882
  Vector type: Mammalian Expression
Growth in bacteria
  Bacterial resistance: Kanamycin, 50 μg/mL
  Growth temperature: 37°C
  Growth strain: DH5alpha
  Copy number: Unknown
Gene/Insert
  Gene/Insert name: cofilin 1 (alt name: CFL1)
  Species: H. sapiens (human)
  Insert size (bp): 500
  Mutation: R21Q, non-rod-forming mutation that can be used to track cofilin-actin rods in vivo without causing cofilin overexpression artifacts
  Entrez Gene: CFL1 (a.k.a. CFL, HEL-S-15, cofilin)
  Promoter: CMV
  Tag / fusion protein: mRFP (C terminal on backbone)
  Cloning method: Restriction Enzyme; 5′ cloning site EcoRI (not destroyed); 3′ cloning site XmaI (not destroyed)
  Sequencing primers: 5′ CMV-F; 3′ mRFP1-R
Terms and licenses: Academic/Nonprofit Terms; Industry Terms: Not Available to Industry
Depositor comments: This cofilin plasmid contains some silent mutations to make it resistant to an siRNA used in the Bamburg lab. The mutations change the wildtype sequence (AAG TCT TCA ACG CCA GAG GAG) into AAG AGC TCA ACC CCA GAG GAG.
How to cite: pmRFP-N1 human cofilin R21Q was a gift from James Bamburg (Addgene plasmid # 51279 ; http://n2t.net/addgene:51279 ; RRID:Addgene_51279)
