[The description below was written by a language model from this plasmid's Addgene catalogue record.]
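Description:
pmRFP-N1 human cofilin R21Q is a mammalian expression plasmid built on the pmRFP-N1 backbone, an N1-style fusion vector in which an inserted coding sequence is placed upstream of, and in frame with, monomeric red fluorescent protein. It is propagated in E. coli under kanamycin selection. The record gives no feature table, so the origin of replication, polyadenylation signal and any mammalian selection marker are not documented here, and the copy number is listed as unknown.

The payload is human cofilin 1 (CFL1), an insert of about 500 bp cloned between EcoRI and XmaI sites, both of which remain intact. Transcription is driven by the CMV promoter, giving strong constitutive expression in transfected mammalian cells, and the protein is produced with mRFP fused to its C terminus. The cofilin carries the R21Q substitution, described as a non-rod-forming mutation: the mutant can be used to track cofilin-actin rods in living cells without itself producing the artifacts associated with overexpressing wild-type cofilin. The coding sequence also contains several silent mutations that make the transcript resistant to an siRNA used by the depositing laboratory. In principle this allows the tagged protein to be expressed while endogenous cofilin is knocked down.

According to the record and its associated publication, the construct serves as a genetically encoded reporter for real-time imaging of cofilin-actin rods in living neurons.
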