>Addgene plasmid #51279 | pmRFP-N1 human cofilin R21Q | addgene partial sequence | sequence record 78953 | CMV-F 5'-CGCAAATGGGCGGTAGGCGTG-3'
CTCGAGCTCAAGCTTCGAATTCACCACCATGGCCTCCGGTGTGGCTGTCTCTGATGGTGTCATCAAGGTG
TTCAACGACATGAAGGTGCAGAAGAGCTCAACCCCAGAGGAGGTGAAGAAGCGCAAGAAGGCGGTGCTCT
TCTGCCTGAGTGAGGACAAGAAGAACATCATCCTGGAGGAGGGCAAGGAGATCCTGGTGGGCGATGTGGG
CCAGACTGTCGACGATCCCTACGCCACCTTTGTCAAGATGCTGCCAGATAAGGACTGCCGCTATGCCCTC
TATGATGCAACCTATGAGACCAAGGAGAGCAAGAAGGAGGATCTGGTGTTTATCTTCTGGGCCCCCGAGT
CTGCGCCCCTTAAGAGCAAAATGATTTATGCCAGCTCCAAGGACGCCATCAAGAAGAAGCTGACAGGGAT
CAAGCATGAATTGCAAGCAAACTGCTACGAGGAGGTCAAGGACCGCTGCACCCTGGCAGAGAAGCTGGGG
GGCAGTGCGGTCATCTCCCTGGAGGGCAAGCCTTTGTTATCCCGGGATCCGATGGCCTCCTCCGAGGACG
TCATCAAGGAGTTCATGCGCTTCAAGGTGCGCATGGAGGGCTCCGTGAACGGCCACGAGTTCGAGATCGA
GGCGAAGGGGGCGCAGGGGGCCGCCCCCTACGAGGGCACCCAGACCGCCAAGCTGAAGGTGACCAAGGGC
GGCCCCCTGCCCTTCGCCTGGGACATCCTGTCCCCTCAGTTCCAGTACGGCTCCAAGGCCTACGTGAAGC
ACCCCGCCGACATCCCCGACTACTTGAAGCTGTCCTTCCCCGAGGGCTTCAAGTGGGAGCGCGTGATGAA
CTTCGAGGACGGCGGCGTGGTGACCGTGACCCAGACTCCTCCCTGCA
