>Addgene plasmid #51279 | pmRFP-N1 human cofilin R21Q | addgene partial sequence | sequence record 79734 | SV40pA-R 5'-GAAATTTGTGATGCTATTGC-3'
TTTTTTAAAGCAAGTAAAACCTCTACAAATGTGGTATGGCTGATTATGATCTAGAGTCGCGGCCAATTCT
TAGGCGCCGGTGGAGTGGCGGCCCTCGGCGCGCTCGTACTGTTCCACGATGGTGTAGTCCTCGTTGTGGG
AGGTGATGTCCAGCTTGATGTCGGTCTTGTAGGCGCCGGGCAGCTGCACGGGCTTCTTGGCCATGTAGGT
GGTCTTGACCTCGGCGTCGTAGTGGCCGCCGTCCTTCAGCTTCAGCCTCATCTTGATCTCGCCCTTCAGG
GCGCCGTCCTCGGGGTACATCCGCTCGGTGGAGGCCTCCCAGCCCATGGTCTTCTTCTGCATTACGGGGC
CGTCGGAGGGGAAGTTGGTGCCGCGCAGCTTCACCTTGTAGATGAACTCGCCGTCCTGCAGGGAGGAGTC
CTGGGTCACGGTCACCACGCCGCCGTCCTCGAAGTTCATCACGCGCTCCCACTTGAAGCCCTCGGGGAAG
GACAGCTTCAAGTAGTCGGGGATGTCGGCGGGGTGCTTCACGTAGGCCTTGGAGCCGTACTGGAACTGAG
GGGACAGGATGTCCCAGGCGA
